Addgene plasmid #142379: TFORF1358
Purpose: Lentiviral vector for overexpressing transcription factor ORFs with unique 24-bp barcodes. Barcodes facilitate identification of transcription factors in pooled screens.
Depositing lab: Feng Zhang. Depositing organization: Broad Institute. Publication: A transcription factor atlas of directed differentiation. Joung J, Ma S, Tay T, Geiger-Schuller KR, Kirchgatterer PC, Verdine VK, Guo B, Arias-Garcia MA, Allen WE, Singh A, Kuksenko O, Abudayyeh OO, Gootenberg JS, Fu Z, Macrae RK, Buenrostro JD, Regev A, Zhang F. Cell. 2023 Jan 5;186(1):209-229.e26. doi: 10.1016/j.cell.2022.11.026. PubMed 36608654.
Backbone
  Vector backbone: pLX_TRC317
  Backbone manufacturer: Broad Institute Genetic Perturbation Platform
  Backbone size w/o insert (bp): 8264
  Vector type: Mammalian Expression, Lentiviral
  Selectable markers: Puromycin
Growth in bacteria
  Bacterial resistance: Ampicillin, 100 μg/mL
  Growth temperature: 37°C
  Growth strain: NEB Stable
  Copy number: High Copy
Gene/Insert
  Gene/Insert name: SP100
  Species: H. sapiens (human)
  Insert size (bp): 2741
  Entrez Gene: SP100 (a.k.a. lysp100b)
  Promoter: EF1a
  Cloning method: Unknown
  Sequencing primers: 5′ GGGTGGAGACTGAAGTTAGGCCAG; 3′ CACATAGCGTAAAAGGAGCAACATAG
Terms and licenses: Academic/Nonprofit Terms; Industry Terms: Not Available to Industry
Depositor comments: NM_003113,ENST00000264052 . The transcription factor ORF portion of this plasmid was synthesized by Genewiz. Please test multiple small colonies in case of plasmid recombination. To make this collection available in a timely manner, a portion of this collection was not fully sequenced by Addgene. If an Addgene verified full plasmid sequence is not available, please contact us prior to placing an order to request the full sequence.
How to cite: TFORF1358 was a gift from Feng Zhang (Addgene plasmid # 142379 ; http://n2t.net/addgene:142379 ; RRID:Addgene_142379)
