[The description below was written by a language model from this plasmid's Addgene catalogue record and pLannotate feature annotations shown in this document.]
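Description:
TFORF1358 is a lentiviral mammalian expression plasmid built on the pLX_TRC317 backbone. It carries the human SP100 open reading frame as one member of a barcoded transcription factor ORF collection. In bacteria it is maintained through a high-copy ColE1/pUC-type origin and selected with ampicillin via the β-lactamase gene. An f1 origin and remnants of a lac/T7/T3 cloning region are also present in the backbone. The depositor warns that the plasmid can recombine, which is a common concern with LTR-containing vectors.

The viral portion has a third-generation, self-inactivating layout. An RSV promoter drives a truncated HIV-1 5' LTR, followed by the Ψ packaging signal with a gag fragment, the Rev response element for Rev-dependent nuclear export of the genomic RNA, and a cPPT/CTS. At the far end are a WPRE, which enhances transcript expression, and a ΔU3 3' LTR that disables LTR promoter activity after integration.

Within this frame there are two expression units. An SV40 early promoter drives puromycin N-acetyltransferase for selecting transduced cells, and the strong constitutive EF-1α promoter drives SP100. The annotated SP100 coding match is somewhat shorter than the stated 2741 bp insert. SP100 is a major constituent of PML nuclear bodies and acts as a coregulator of ETS1 and ETS2.

According to the record, each ORF in the collection is paired with a unique 24-bp barcode. The barcode is not annotated in the feature table, so its position is not stated. The construct is intended for SP100 overexpression in mammalian cells, individually or in pooled screens where barcodes identify which factor each cell received, for example in directed differentiation studies.
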