Features (pLannotate 1.2.2; 31 found; start..end, strand, type, name):
      5..231     +  promoter       RSV promoter: Rous sarcoma virus enhancer/promoter
    232..412     +  LTR            5' LTR (truncated): truncated 5' long terminal repeat (LTR) from HIV-1
    459..584     +  misc_feature   HIV-1 Ψ: packaging signal of human immunodeficiency virus type 1
    568..931     +  CDS            HIV-1 gag (fragment): gag protein from human immunodeficiency virus 1; gag
   1077..1310    +  misc_feature   RRE: The Rev response element (RRE) of HIV-1 allows for Rev-dependent mRNA export from the nucleus to the cytoplasm.
   1687..1713    +  CDS            Rev (fragment): human immunodeficiency virus 1 (HIV-1) Rev protein; rev; enhances nuclear export of unspliced and incompletely spliced viral mRNAs
   1720..1743    +  promoter       SV40 promoter (fragment): SV40 early promoter
   1744..1815    +  promoter       SV40 promoter (fragment): SV40 enhancer and early promoter
   1839..1974    +  rep_origin     SV40 ori: SV40 origin of replication
   2020..2616    +  CDS            PuroR (fragment): puromycin N-acetyltransferase; pac from Streptomyces; confers resistance to puromycin
   2665..2782    +  misc_feature   cPPT/CTS: central polypurine tract and central termination sequence of HIV-1
   2847..2913    +  CDS            small t antigen (fragment): SV40 (simian virus 40) small t antigen
   2920..4098    +  promoter       EF-1α promoter: strong constitutive promoter for human elongation factor EF-1α
   4115..6682    +  CDS            SP100: SP100_HUMAN - Experimental evidence at protein level: Swiss-Prot protein existence level 1. Together with PML, this tumor suppressor is a major constituent of the PML bodies, a subnuclear organelle involved in a large number of physiological processes including cell growth, differentiation and apoptosis. Functions as a transcriptional coactivator of ETS1 and ETS2 according to PubMed:11909962. Under certain conditions, it may also act as a corepressor of ETS1 preventing its binding to DNA according to PubMed:15247905. Through the regulation of ETS1 it may play a role in angiogenesis, controllin
   6767..6820    +  promoter       U6 promoter (fragment): RNA polymerase III promoter for human U6 snRNA
   6862..7450    +  misc_feature   WPRE: woodchuck hepatitis virus posttranscriptional regulatory element
   7501..7520    +  misc_feature   cPPT/CTS (fragment): central polypurine tract and central termination sequence of HIV-1
   7522..7755    +  LTR            3' LTR (ΔU3): self-inactivating 3' long terminal repeat (LTR) from HIV-1
   7833..7954    +  polyA_signal   SV40 poly(A) signal: SV40 polyadenylation signal
   7994..8129    +  rep_origin     SV40 ori: SV40 origin of replication
   8150..8168    -  promoter       T7 promoter: promoter for bacteriophage T7 RNA polymerase
   8176..8331    +  CDS            lacZα (fragment): LacZα fragment of β-galactosidase; lacZ fragment
   8336..8764    +  rep_origin     f1 ori (sequence partly withheld): f1 bacteriophage origin of replication; arrow indicates direction of (+) strand synthesis
   8817..8921    +  promoter       AmpR promoter: bla
   8922..9782    +  CDS            AmpR: β-lactamase; bla; confers resistance to ampicillin, carbenicillin, and related antibiotics
   9953..10541   +  rep_origin     ori: high-copy-number ColE1/pMB1/pBR322/pUC origin of replication
  10724..10816   +  CDS            lacI (fragment): lac repressor; lacI; The lac repressor binds to the lac operator to inhibit transcription in E. coli. This inhibition can be relieved by adding lactose or isopropyl-β-D-thiogalactopyranoside (IPTG).
  10829..10850   +  protein_bind   CAP binding site: CAP binding activates transcription in the presence of cAMP. E. coli catabolite activator protein
  10865..10895   +  promoter       lac promoter: promoter for the E. coli lac operon
  10899..10921   +  protein_bind   lac operator (fragment): The lac repressor binds to the lac operator to inhibit transcription in E. coli. This inhibition can be relieved by adding lactose or isopropyl-β-D-thiogalactopyranoside (IPTG). lac repressor encoded by lacI
  10964..10982   +  promoter       T3 promoter: promoter for bacteriophage T3 RNA polymerase
>Addgene plasmid #142379 | TFORF1358 | addgene full sequence | sequence record 397171 | Addgene NGS Result
TTAATGTAGTCTTATGCAATACTCTTGTAGTCTTGCAACATGGTAACGATGAGTTAGCAACATGCCTTAC
AAGGAGAGAAAAAGCACCGTGCATGCCGATTGGTGGAAGTAAGGTGGTACGATCGTGCCTTATTAGGAAG
GCAACAGACGGGTCTGACATGGATTGGACGAACCACTGAATTGCCGCATTGCAGAGATATTGTATTTAAG
TGCCTAGCTCGATACATAAACGGGTCTCTCTGGTTAGACCAGATCTGAGCCTGGGAGCTCTCTGGCTAAC
TAGGGAACCCACTGCTTAAGCCTCAATAAAGCTTGCCTTGAGTGCTTCAAGTAGTGTGTGCCCGTCTGTT
GTGTGACTCTGGTAACTAGAGATCCCTCAGACCCTTTTAGTCAGTGTGGAAAATCTCTAGCAGTGGCGCC
CGAACAGGGACTTGAAAGCGAAAGGGAAACCAGAGGAGCTCTCTCGACGCAGGACTCGGCTTGCTGAAGC
GCGCACGGCAAGAGGCGAGGGGCGGCGACTGGTGAGTACGCCAAAAATTTTGACTAGCGGAGGCTAGAAG
GAGAGAGATGGGTGCGAGAGCGTCAGTATTAAGCGGGGGAGAATTAGATCGCGATGGGAAAAAATTCGGT
TAAGGCCAGGGGGAAAGAAAAAATATAAATTAAAACATATAGTATGGGCAAGCAGGGAGCTAGAACGATT
CGCAGTTAATCCTGGCCTGTTAGAAACATCAGAAGGCTGTAGACAAATACTGGGACAGCTACAACCATCC
CTTCAGACAGGATCAGAAGAACTTAGATCATTATATAATACAGTAGCAACCCTCTATTGTGTGCATCAAA
GGATAGAGATAAAAGACACCAAGGAAGCTTTAGACAAGATAGAGGAAGAGCAAAACAAAAGTAAGACCAC
CGCACAGCAAGCGGCCGCTGATCTTCAGACCTGGAGGAGGAGATATGAGGGACAATTGGAGAAGTGAATT
ATATAAATATAAAGTAGTAAAAATTGAACCATTAGGAGTAGCACCCACCAAGGCAAAGAGAAGAGTGGTG
CAGAGAGAAAAAAGAGCAGTGGGAATAGGAGCTTTGTTCCTTGGGTTCTTGGGAGCAGCAGGAAGCACTA
TGGGCGCAGCGTCAATGACGCTGACGGTACAGGCCAGACAATTATTGTCTGGTATAGTGCAGCAGCAGAA
CAATTTGCTGAGGGCTATTGAGGCGCAACAGCATCTGTTGCAACTCACAGTCTGGGGCATCAAGCAGCTC
CAGGCAAGAATCCTGGCTGTGGAAAGATACCTAAAGGATCAACAGCTCCTGGGGATTTGGGGTTGCTCTG
GAAAACTCATTTGCACCACTGCTGTGCCTTGGAATGCTAGTTGGAGTAATAAATCTCTGGAACAGATTTG
GAATCACACGACCTGGATGGAGTGGGACAGAGAAATTAACAATTACACAAGCTTAATACACTCCTTAATT
GAAGAATCGCAAAACCAGCAAGAAAAGAATGAACAAGAATTATTGGAATTAGATAAATGGGCAAGTTTGT
GGAATTGGTTTAACATAACAAATTGGCTGTGGTATATAAAATTATTCATAATGATAGTAGGAGGCTTGGT
AGGTTTAAGAATAGTTTTTGCTGTACTTTCTATAGTGAATAGAGTTAGGCAGGGATATTCACCATTATCG
TTTCAGACCCACCTCCCAACCCCGAGGGGACCCATGCATTGCATCTCAATTAGTCAGCAACCAGGTGTGG
AAAGTCCCCAGGCTCCCCAGCAGGCAGAAGTATGCAAAGCATGCGTCTCAATTAGTCAGCAACCATAGTC
CCGCCCCTAACTCCGCCCATCCCGCCCCTAACTCCGCCCAGTTCCGCCCATTCTCCGCCCCATGGCTGAC
TAATTTTTTTTATTTATGCAGAGGCCGAGGCCGCCTCGGCCTCTGAGCTATTCCAGAAGTAGTGAGGAGG
CTTTTTTGGAGGCCTAGGCTTTTGCAAAAAGCTTTCTAGAGGTACCACCGGAGCTTACCATGACCGAGTA
CAAGCCCACGGTGCGCCTCGCCACCCGCGACGACGTCCCCAGGGCCGTACGCACCCTCGCCGCCGCGTTC
GCCGACTACCCCGCCACGCGCCACACCGTCGATCCGGACCGCCACATCGAGCGGGTCACCGAGCTGCAAG
AACTCTTCCTCACGCGCGTCGGGCTCGACATCGGCAAGGTGTGGGTCGCGGACGACGGCGCCGCCGTGGC
GGTCTGGACCACGCCGGAGAGCGTCGAAGCGGGGGCGGTGTTCGCCGAGATCGGCCCGCGCATGGCCGAG
TTGAGCGGTTCCCGGCTGGCCGCGCAGCAACAGATGGAAGGCCTCCTGGCGCCGCACCGGCCCAAGGAGC
CCGCGTGGTTCCTGGCCACCGTCGGCGTCTCGCCCGACCACCAGGGCAAGGGTCTGGGCAGCGCCGTCGT
GCTCCCCGGAGTGGAGGCGGCCGAGCGCGCCGGGGTGCCCGCCTTCCTGGAGACCTCCGCGCCCCGCAAC
CTCCCCTTCTACGAGCGGCTCGGCTTCACCGTCACCGCCGACGTCGAGGTGCCCGAAGGACCGCGCACCT
GGTGCATGACCCGCAAGCCCGGTGCCAGTTAACGAATTCTAGATCTTGAGACAAATGGCAGTATTCATCC
ACAATTTTAAAAGAAAAGGGGGGATTGGGGGGTACAGTGCAGGGGAAAGAATAGTAGACATAATAGCAAC
AGACATACAAACTAAAGAATTACAAAAACAAATTACAAAAATTCAAAATTTTCGGGTTTATTACAGGGAC
AGCAGAGATCCACTTTGGCGCCGGCTCGAGGCCTGCAGGTGCAAAGATGGATAAAGTTTTAAACAGAGAG
GAATCTTTGCAGCTAATGGACCTTCTAGGTCTTGAAAGGAGTGGGAATTGGCTCCGGTGCCCGTCAGTGG
GCAGAGCGCACATCGCCCACAGTCCCCGAGAAGTTGGGGGGAGGGGTCGGCAATTGAACCGGTGCCTAGA
GAAGGTGGCGCGGGGTAAACTGGGAAAGTGATGTCGTGTACTGGCTCCGCCTTTTTCCCGAGGGTGGGGG
AGAACCGTATATAAGTGCAGTAGTCGCCGTGAACGTTCTTTTTCGCAACGGGTTTGCCGCCAGAACACAG
GTAAGTGCCGTGTGTGGTTCCCGCGGGCCTGGCCTCTTTACGGGTTATGGCCCTTGCGTGCCTTGAATTA
CTTCCACCTGGCTGCAGTACGTGATTCTTGATCCCGAGCTTCGGGTTGGAAGTGGGTGGGAGAGTTCGAG
GCCTTGCGCTTAAGGAGCCCCTTCGCCTCGTGCTTGAGTTGAGGCCTGGCCTGGGCGCTGGGGCCGCCGC
GTGCGAATCTGGTGGCACCTTCGCGCCTGTCTCGCTGCTTTCGATAAGTCTCTAGCCATTTAAAATTTTT
GATGACCTGCTGCGACGCTTTTTTTCTGGCAAGATAGTCTTGTAAATGCGGGCCAAGATCTGCACACTGG
TATTTCGGTTTTTGGGGCCGCGGGCGGCGACGGGGCCCGTGCGTCCCAGCGCACATGTTCGGCGAGGCGG
GGCCTGCGAGCGCGGCCACCGAGAATCGGACGGGGGTAGTCTCAAGCTGGCCGGCCTGCTCTGGTGCCTG
GCCTCGCGCCGCCGTGTATCGCCCCGCCCTGGGCGGCAAGGCTGGCCCGGTCGGCACCAGTTGCGTGAGC
GGAAAGATGGCCGCTTCCCGGCCCTGCTGCAGGGAGCTCAAAATGGAGGACGCGGCGCTCGGGAGAGCGG
GCGGGTGAGTCACCCACACAAAGGAAAAGGGCCTTTCCGTCCTCAGCCGTCGCTTCATGTGACTCCACGG
AGTACCGGGCGCCGTCCAGGCACCTCGATTAGTTCTCGAGCTTTTGGAGTACGTCGTCTTTAGGTTGGGG
GGAGGGGTTTTATGCGATGGAGTTTCCCCACACTGAGTGGGTGGAGACTGAAGTTAGGCCAGCTTGGCAC
TTGATGTAATTCTCCTTGGAATTTGCCCTTTTTGAGTTTGGATCTTGGTTCATTCTCAAGCCTCAGACAG
TGGTTCAAAGTTTTTTTCTTCCATTTCAGGTGTCGTGAGGCTAGCACCGCCACCATGGCAGGTGGGGGCG
GCGACCTGAGCACCAGGAGGCTGAATGAATGTATTTCACCAGTAGCAAATGAGATGAACCATCTTCCTGC
ACACAGCCACGATTTGCAAAGGATGTTCACGGAAGACCAGGGTGTAGATGACAGGCTGCTCTATGACATT
GTATTCAAGCACTTCAAAAGAAATAAGGTGGAGATTTCAAATGCAATAAAAAAGACATTTCCATTCCTCG
AGGGCCTCCGTGATCGTGATCTCATCACAAATAAAATGTTTGAAGATTCTCAAGATTCTTGTAGAAACCT
GGTCCCTGTACAGAGAGTGGTGTACAATGTTCTTAGTGAACTGGAGAAGACATTTAACCTGCCAGTTCTG
GAAGCACTGTTCAGCGATGTCAACATGCAGGAATACCCCGATTTAATTCACATTTATAAAGGCTTTGAAA
ATGTAATCCATGACAAATTGCCTCTCCAAGAAAGTGAAGAAGAAGAGAGGGAGGAGAGGTCTGGCCTCCA
ACTAAGTCTTGAACAAGGAACTGGTGAAAACTCTTTTCGAAGCCTGACTTGGCCACCTTCGGGTTCCCCA
TCTCATGCTGGTACAACCCCACCTGAAAATGGACTCTCAGAGCACCCCTGTGAAACAGAACAGATAAATG
CAAAGAGAAAAGATACAACCAGTGACAAAGATGATTCGCTAGGAAGCCAACAAACAAATGAACAATGTGC
TCAAAAGGCTGAGCCAACAGAGTCCTGCGAACAAATTGCTGTCCAAGTGAATAATGGGGATGCTGGAAGG
GAGATGCCCTGCCCGTTGCCCTGTGATGAAGAAAGCCCAGAGGCAGAGCTACACAACCATGGAATCCAAA
TTAATTCCTGTTCTGTGCGACTGGTGGATATAAAAAAGGAAAAGCCATTTTCTAATTCAAAAGTTGAGTG
CCAAGCCCAAGCAAGAACTCATCATAACCAGGCATCTGACATAATAGTCATCAGCAGTGAGGACTCTGAA
GGATCCACTGACGTTGATGAGCCCTTAGAAGTCTTCATCTCAGCACCGAGAAGTGAGCCTGTGATCAATA
ATGACAACCCTTTAGAATCAAATGATGAAAAGGAGGGCCAAGAAGCCACTTGCTCACGACCCCAGATTGT
ACCAGAGCCCATGGATTTCAGAAAATTATCTACATTCAGAGAAAGTTTTAAGAAAAGAGTGATAGGACAA
GACCACGACTTTTCAGAATCCAGTGAGGAGGAGGCGCCCGCAGAAGCCTCGAGCGGGGCACTGAGAAGCA
AGCATGGTGAGAAGGCTCCTATGACTTCTAGAAGTACATCTACTTGGAGAATACCCAGCAGGAAGAGACG
TTTCAGCAGTAGTGACTTTTCAGACCTGAGTAATGGAGAAGAGCTTCAGGAAACCTGCAGCTCATCCCTA
AGAAGAGGGTCAGGATCACAGCCACAAGAACCTGAAAATAAGAAGTGCTCCTGTGTCATGTGTTTTCCAA
AAGGTGTGCCAAGAAGCCAAGAAGCAAGGACTGAAAGTAGTCAAGCATCTGACATGATGGATACCATGGA
TGTTGAAAACAATTCTACTTTGGAAAAACACAGTGGGAAAAGAAGAAAAAAGAGAAGGCATAGATCTAAA
GTAAATGGTCTCCAAAGAGGGAGAAAGAAAGACAGACCTAGAAAACATTTAACTCTGAATAACAAAGTCC
AAAAGAAAAGATGGCAACAAAGAGGAAGAAAAGCCAACACTAGACCTTTGAAAAGAAGAAGAAAAAGAGG
TCCAAGAATTCCCAAAGATGAAAATATTAATTTTAAACAATCTGAACTTCCTGTGACCTGTGGTGAGGTG
AAGGGCACTCTATATAAGGAGCGATTCAAACAAGGAACCTCAAAGAAGTGTATACAGAGTGAGGATAAAA
AGTGGTTCACTCCCAGGGAATTTGAAATTGAAGGAGACCGCGGAGCATCCAAGAACTGGAAGCTAAGTAT
ACGCTGCGGTGGATATACCCTGAAAGTCCTGATGGAGAACAAATTTCTGCCAGAACCACCAAGCACAAGA
AAAAAGAGAATACTGGAATCTCACAACAATACCTTAGTTGACCCTTGTGAGGAGCATAAGAAGAAGAACC
CAGATGCTTCAGTCAAGTTCTCAGAGTTTTTAAAGAAGTGCTCAGAGACATGGAAGACCATTTTTGCTAA
AGAGAAAGGAAAATTTGAAGATATGGCAAAGGCGGACAAGGCCCATTATGAAAGAGAAATGAAAACCTAT
ATCCCTCCTAAAGGGGAGAAAAAAAAGAAGTTCAAGGATCCCAATGCACCCAAGAGGCCTCCTTTGGCCT
TTTTCCTGTTCTGCTCTGAGTATCGCCCAAAAATCAAAGGAGAACATCCTGGCCTGTCCATTGATGATGT
TGTGAAGAAACTGGCAGGGATGTGGAATAACACCGCTGCAGCTGACAAGCAGTTTTATGAAAAGAAGGCT
GCAAAGCTGAAGGAAAAATACAAAAAGGATATTGCTGCATATCGAGCTAAAGGAAAGCCTAATTCAGCAA
AAAAGAGAGTTGTCAAGGCTGAAAAAAGCAAGAAAAAGAAGGAAGAGGAAGAAGATGAAGAGGATGAACA
AGAGGAGGAAAATGAAGAAGATGATGATAAATAGTAATGAACTAGTCCGTAACTTGAAAGTATTTCGATT
TCTTGGCTTTATATATCTTGTGGAAAGGACGAGAAGTACATACTGATGTGATAGGCACGCGTTAAGTCGA
CAATCAACCTCTGGATTACAAAATTTGTGAAAGATTGACTGGTATTCTTAACTATGTTGCTCCTTTTACG
CTATGTGGATACGCTGCTTTAATGCCTTTGTATCATGCTATTGCTTCCCGTATGGCTTTCATTTTCTCCT
CCTTGTATAAATCCTGGTTGCTGTCTCTTTATGAGGAGTTGTGGCCCGTTGTCAGGCAACGTGGCGTGGT
GTGCACTGTGTTTGCTGACGCAACCCCCACTGGTTGGGGCATTGCCACCACCTGTCAGCTCCTTTCCGGG
ACTTTCGCTTTCCCCCTCCCTATTGCCACGGCGGAACTCATCGCCGCCTGCCTTGCCCGCTGCTGGACAG
GGGCTCGGCTGTTGGGCACTGACAATTCCGTGGTGTTGTCGGGGAAATCATCGTCCTTTCCTTGGCTGCT
CGCCTGTGTTGCCACCTGGATTCTGCGCGGGACGTCCTTCTGCTACGTCCCTTCGGCCCTCAATCCAGCG
GACCTTCCTTCCCGCGGCCTGCTGCCGGCTCTGCGGCCTCTTCCGCGTCTTCGCCTTCGCCCTCAGACGA
GTCGGATCTCCCTTTGGGCCGCCTCCCCGCGTCGACTTTAAGACCAATGACTTACAAGGCAGCTGTAGAT
CTTAGCCACTTTTTAAAAGAAAAGGGGGGACTGGAAGGGCTAATTCACTCCCAACGAAGACAAGATCTGC
TTTTTGCTTGTACTGGGTCTCTCTGGTTAGACCAGATCTGAGCCTGGGAGCTCTCTGGCTAACTAGGGAA
CCCACTGCTTAAGCCTCAATAAAGCTTGCCTTGAGTGCTTCAAGTAGTGTGTGCCCGTCTGTTGTGTGAC
TCTGGTAACTAGAGATCCCTCAGACCCTTTTAGTCAGTGTGGAAAATCTCTAGCAGTACGTATAGTAGTT
CATGTCATCTTATTATTCAGTATTTATAACTTGCAAAGAAATGAATATCAGAGAGTGAGAGGAACTTGTT
TATTGCAGCTTATAATGGTTACAAATAAAGCAATAGCATCACAAATTTCACAAATAAAGCATTTTTTTCA
CTGCATTCTAGTTGTGGTTTGTCCAAACTCATCAATGTATCTTATCATGTCTGGCTCTAGCTATCCCGCC
CCTAACTCCGCCCATCCCGCCCCTAACTCCGCCCAGTTCCGCCCATTCTCCGCCCCATGGCTGACTAATT
TTTTTTATTTATGCAGAGGCCGAGGCCGCCTCGGCCTCTGAGCTATTCCAGAAGTAGTGAGGAGGCTTTT
TTGGAGGCCTAGGGACGTACCCAATTCGCCCTATAGTGAGTCGTATTACGCGCGCTCACTGGCCGTCGTT
TTACAACGTCGTGACTGGGAAAACCCTGGCGTTACCCAACTTAATCGCCTTGCAGCACATCCCCCTTTCG
CCAGCTGGCGTAATAGCGAAGAGGCCCGCACCGATCGCCCTTCCCAACAGTTGCGCAGCCTGAATGGCGA
ATGGG
[124 nt withheld, positions 8336-8459]
C
[91 nt withheld, positions 8461-8551]
A
[49 nt withheld, positions 8553-8601]
CCTTTGACGTTGGAGTCCACGTTCTTT
[37 nt withheld, positions 8629-8665]
ACCCTATCTCGGTCTATTCTTTTGATTTATAAGGGATTTTGCCGATTTCGGCCTATTGGTTAAAAAATGA
GCTGATTTAACAAAAATTTAACGCGAATTTTAACAAAATATTAACGCTTACAATTTAGGTGGCACTTTTC
GGGGAAATGTGCGCGGAACCCCTATTTGTTTATTTTTCTAAATACATTCAAATATGTATCCGCTCATGAG
ACAATAACCCTGATAAATGCTTCAATAATATTGAAAAAGGAAGAGTATGAGTATTCAACATTTCCGTGTC
GCCCTTATTCCCTTTTTTGCGGCATTTTGCCTTCCTGTTTTTGCTCACCCAGAAACGCTGGTGAAAGTAA
AAGATGCTGAAGATCAGTTGGGTGCACGAGTGGGTTACATCGAACTGGATCTCAACAGCGGTAAGATCCT
TGAGAGTTTTCGCCCCGAAGAACGTTTTCCAATGATGAGCACTTTTAAAGTTCTGCTATGTGGCGCGGTA
TTATCCCGTATTGACGCCGGGCAAGAGCAACTCGGTCGCCGCATACACTATTCTCAGAATGACTTGGTTG
AGTACTCACCAGTCACAGAAAAGCATCTTACGGATGGCATGACAGTAAGAGAATTATGCAGTGCTGCCAT
AACCATGAGTGATAACACTGCGGCCAACTTACTTCTGACAACGATCGGAGGACCGAAGGAGCTAACCGCT
TTTTTGCACAACATGGGGGATCATGTAACTCGCCTTGATCGTTGGGAACCGGAGCTGAATGAAGCCATAC
CAAACGACGAGCGTGACACCACGATGCCTGTAGCAATGGCAACAACGTTGCGCAAACTATTAACTGGCGA
ACTACTTACTCTAGCTTCCCGGCAACAATTAATAGACTGGATGGAGGCGGATAAAGTTGCAGGACCACTT
CTGCGCTCGGCCCTTCCGGCTGGCTGGTTTATTGCTGATAAATCTGGAGCCGGTGAGCGTGGGTCTCGCG
GTATCATTGCAGCACTGGGGCCAGATGGTAAGCCCTCCCGTATCGTAGTTATCTACACGACGGGGAGTCA
GGCAACTATGGATGAACGAAATAGACAGATCGCTGAGATAGGTGCCTCACTGATTAAGCATTGGTAACTG
TCAGACCAAGTTTACTCATATATACTTTAGATTGATTTAAAACTTCATTTTTAATTTAAAAGGATCTAGG
TGAAGATCCTTTTTGATAATCTCATGACCAAAATCCCTTAACGTGAGTTTTCGTTCCACTGAGCGTCAGA
CCCCGTAGAAAAGATCAAAGGATCTTCTTGAGATCCTTTTTTTCTGCGCGTAATCTGCTGCTTGCAAACA
AAAAAACCACCGCTACCAGCGGTGGTTTGTTTGCCGGATCAAGAGCTACCAACTCTTTTTCCGAAGGTAA
CTGGCTTCAGCAGAGCGCAGATACCAAATACTGTTCTTCTAGTGTAGCCGTAGTTAGGCCACCACTTCAA
GAACTCTGTAGCACCGCCTACATACCTCGCTCTGCTAATCCTGTTACCAGTGGCTGCTGCCAGTGGCGAT
AAGTCGTGTCTTACCGGGTTGGACTCAAGACGATAGTTACCGGATAAGGCGCAGCGGTCGGGCTGAACGG
GGGGTTCGTGCACACAGCCCAGCTTGGAGCGAACGACCTACACCGAACTGAGATACCTACAGCGTGAGCT
ATGAGAAAGCGCCACGCTTCCCGAAGGGAGAAAGGCGGACAGGTATCCGGTAAGCGGCAGGGTCGGAACA
GGAGAGCGCACGAGGGAGCTTCCAGGGGGAAACGCCTGGTATCTTTATAGTCCTGTCGGGTTTCGCCACC
TCTGACTTGAGCGTCGATTTTTGTGATGCTCGTCAGGGGGGCGGAGCCTATGGAAAAACGCCAGCAACGC
GGCCTTTTTACGGTTCCTGGCCTTTTGCTGGCCTTTTGCTCACATGTTCTTTCCTGCGTTATCCCCTGAT
TCTGTGGATAACCGTATTACCGCCTTTGAGTGAGCTGATACCGCTCGCCGCAGCCGAACGACCGAGCGCA
GCGAGTCAGTGAGCGAGGAAGCGGAAGAGCGCCCAATACGCAAACCGCCTCTCCCCGCGCGTTGGCCGAT
TCATTAATGCAGCTGGCACGACAGGTTTCCCGACTGGAAAGCGGGCAGTGAGCGCAACGCAATTAATGTG
AGTTAGCTCACTCATTAGGCACCCCAGGCTTTACACTTTATGCTTCCGGCTCGTATGTTGTGTGGAATTG
TGAGCGGATAACAATTTCACACAGGAAACAGCTATGACCATGATTACGCCAAGCGCGCAATTAACCCTCA
CTAAAGGGAACAAAAGCTGGAGCTGCAAGC
