>Addgene plasmid #142379 | TFORF1358 | depositor partial sequence | sequence record 279275 | Insert
ACCGCCACCATGGCAGGTGGGGGCGGCGACCTGAGCACCAGGAGGCTGAATGAATGTATTTCACCAGTAG
CAAATGAGATGAACCATCTTCCTGCACACAGCCACGATTTGCAAAGGATGTTCACGGAAGACCAGGGTGT
AGATGACAGGCTGCTCTATGACATTGTATTCAAGCACTTCAAAAGAAATAAGGTGGAGATTTCAAATGCA
ATAAAAAAGACATTTCCATTCCTCGAGGGCCTCCGTGATCGTGATCTCATCACAAATAAAATGTTTGAAG
ATTCTCAAGATTCTTGTAGAAACCTGGTCCCTGTACAGAGAGTGGTGTACAATGTTCTTAGTGAACTGGA
GAAGACATTTAACCTGCCAGTTCTGGAAGCACTGTTCAGCGATGTCAACATGCAGGAATACCCCGATTTA
ATTCACATTTATAAAGGCTTTGAAAATGTAATCCATGACAAATTGCCTCTCCAAGAAAGTGAAGAAGAAG
AGAGGGAGGAGAGGTCTGGCCTCCAACTAAGTCTTGAACAAGGAACTGGTGAAAACTCTTTTCGAAGCCT
GACTTGGCCACCTTCGGGTTCCCCATCTCATGCTGGTACAACCCCACCTGAAAATGGACTCTCAGAGCAC
CCCTGTGAAACAGAACAGATAAATGCAAAGAGAAAAGATACAACCAGTGACAAAGATGATTCGCTAGGAA
GCCAACAAACAAATGAACAATGTGCTCAAAAGGCTGAGCCAACAGAGTCCTGCGAACAAATTGCTGTCCA
AGTGAATAATGGGGATGCTGGAAGGGAGATGCCCTGCCCGTTGCCCTGTGATGAAGAAAGCCCAGAGGCA
GAGCTACACAACCATGGAATCCAAATTAATTCCTGTTCTGTGCGACTGGTGGATATAAAAAAGGAAAAGC
CATTTTCTAATTCAAAAGTTGAGTGCCAAGCCCAAGCAAGAACTCATCATAACCAGGCATCTGACATAAT
AGTCATCAGCAGTGAGGACTCTGAAGGATCCACTGACGTTGATGAGCCCTTAGAAGTCTTCATCTCAGCA
CCGAGAAGTGAGCCTGTGATCAATAATGACAACCCTTTAGAATCAAATGATGAAAAGGAGGGCCAAGAAG
CCACTTGCTCACGACCCCAGATTGTACCAGAGCCCATGGATTTCAGAAAATTATCTACATTCAGAGAAAG
TTTTAAGAAAAGAGTGATAGGACAAGACCACGACTTTTCAGAATCCAGTGAGGAGGAGGCGCCCGCAGAA
GCCTCGAGCGGGGCACTGAGAAGCAAGCATGGTGAGAAGGCTCCTATGACTTCTAGAAGTACATCTACTT
GGAGAATACCCAGCAGGAAGAGACGTTTCAGCAGTAGTGACTTTTCAGACCTGAGTAATGGAGAAGAGCT
TCAGGAAACCTGCAGCTCATCCCTAAGAAGAGGGTCAGGATCACAGCCACAAGAACCTGAAAATAAGAAG
TGCTCCTGTGTCATGTGTTTTCCAAAAGGTGTGCCAAGAAGCCAAGAAGCAAGGACTGAAAGTAGTCAAG
CATCTGACATGATGGATACCATGGATGTTGAAAACAATTCTACTTTGGAAAAACACAGTGGGAAAAGAAG
AAAAAAGAGAAGGCATAGATCTAAAGTAAATGGTCTCCAAAGAGGGAGAAAGAAAGACAGACCTAGAAAA
CATTTAACTCTGAATAACAAAGTCCAAAAGAAAAGATGGCAACAAAGAGGAAGAAAAGCCAACACTAGAC
CTTTGAAAAGAAGAAGAAAAAGAGGTCCAAGAATTCCCAAAGATGAAAATATTAATTTTAAACAATCTGA
ACTTCCTGTGACCTGTGGTGAGGTGAAGGGCACTCTATATAAGGAGCGATTCAAACAAGGAACCTCAAAG
AAGTGTATACAGAGTGAGGATAAAAAGTGGTTCACTCCCAGGGAATTTGAAATTGAAGGAGACCGCGGAG
CATCCAAGAACTGGAAGCTAAGTATACGCTGCGGTGGATATACCCTGAAAGTCCTGATGGAGAACAAATT
TCTGCCAGAACCACCAAGCACAAGAAAAAAGAGAATACTGGAATCTCACAACAATACCTTAGTTGACCCT
TGTGAGGAGCATAAGAAGAAGAACCCAGATGCTTCAGTCAAGTTCTCAGAGTTTTTAAAGAAGTGCTCAG
AGACATGGAAGACCATTTTTGCTAAAGAGAAAGGAAAATTTGAAGATATGGCAAAGGCGGACAAGGCCCA
TTATGAAAGAGAAATGAAAACCTATATCCCTCCTAAAGGGGAGAAAAAAAAGAAGTTCAAGGATCCCAAT
GCACCCAAGAGGCCTCCTTTGGCCTTTTTCCTGTTCTGCTCTGAGTATCGCCCAAAAATCAAAGGAGAAC
ATCCTGGCCTGTCCATTGATGATGTTGTGAAGAAACTGGCAGGGATGTGGAATAACACCGCTGCAGCTGA
CAAGCAGTTTTATGAAAAGAAGGCTGCAAAGCTGAAGGAAAAATACAAAAAGGATATTGCTGCATATCGA
GCTAAAGGAAAGCCTAATTCAGCAAAAAAGAGAGTTGTCAAGGCTGAAAAAAGCAAGAAAAAGAAGGAAG
AGGAAGAAGATGAAGAGGATGAACAAGAGGAGGAAAATGAAGAAGATGATGATAAATAGTAATGAACTAG
TCCGTAACTTGAAAGTATTTCGATTTCTTGGCTTTATATATCTTGTGGAAAGGACGAGAAGTACATACTG
ATGTGATAGGC
