>Addgene plasmid #142379 | TFORF1358 | depositor partial sequence | sequence record 279276 | Barcode
GAAGTACATACTGATGTGATAGGC
